Addgene plasmid #225784: pGLU_83
Purpose: RS421 library variant 14434 in IDT backbone
Depositing lab: Nili Ostrov. Depositing organization: Cultivarium, Convergent Research. Publication: A scalable transposon mutagenesis system for non-model bacteria. Gilbert C, Leung J, Crits-Christoph A, Kang SC, Esmurria A, Fenn K, Brumwell SL, Martin-Moldes Z, Mendler K, Barnum TP, Nguyen M-A, Lee HH, Ostrov N. bioRxiv 2025.12.22.696024 10.64898/2025.12.22.696024.
Backbone
  Vector backbone: N/A
  Vector type: Synthetic Biology
Growth in bacteria
  Bacterial resistance: Kanamycin, 50 μg/mL
  Growth temperature: 37°C
  Growth strain: DH5alpha
  Copy number: High Copy
Gene/Insert
  Gene/Insert name: 14434_[abr]
  Species: Streptococcus pyogenes M1 GAS
  Mutation: N/A
  Cloning method: Other
Terms and licenses: Academic/Nonprofit Terms; Industry Terms: Not Available to Industry
How to cite: pGLU_83 was a gift from Nili Ostrov (Addgene plasmid # 225784 ; http://n2t.net/addgene:225784 ; RRID:Addgene_225784)
