[The description below was written by a language model from this plasmid's Addgene catalogue record and pLannotate feature annotations shown in this document.]
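Description:
pGLU_83 is a small (about 3 kb) high-copy synthetic-biology plasmid that stores a single member of a designed part library: variant 14434 of the RS421 library, held in a commercial gene-synthesis ("IDT") cloning backbone. It is maintained in E. coli through a ColE1/pUC-type origin of replication and selected with kanamycin, the resistance coming from an aph(3')-Ia aminoglycoside phosphotransferase gene that the annotation places downstream of a cat promoter. Short remnants of bom, rop and lacI are also detected; these are vestigial backbone fragments, not functional genes.

The insert is recorded as "14434_[abr]" with Streptococcus pyogenes M1 GAS as the source species, but the record does not say what kind of element it is or what it does. The automated annotation assigns no feature to it. The most likely location is the unannotated stretch of roughly 450 bp between the lacZα fragment and the lac operator/lac promoter/CAP binding site, a layout consistent with a synthesized fragment placed in the lacZα cloning region of the backbone, although this is an inference from the feature map, not a stated fact.

The associated work concerns a scalable transposon mutagenesis system for non-model bacteria, so the variant is presumably one of many candidate sequences drawn from diverse bacteria and tested as components of that system. This plasmid appears to serve as an archival or source clone for the individual library variant, not as a finished delivery vector: no transposase, transposon ends or functional conjugative transfer origin are annotated.
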