Features (pLannotate 1.2.2; 10 found; start..end, strand, type, name):
    137..236     +  misc_feature   bom (fragment): basis of mobility region from pBR322
    242..396     -  CDS            lacZα (fragment): LacZα fragment of β-galactosidase; lacZ fragment
    855..871     -  protein_bind   lac operator: The lac repressor binds to the lac operator to inhibit transcription in E. coli. This inhibition can be relieved by adding lactose or isopropyl-β-D-thiogalactopyranoside (IPTG). lac repressor encoded by lacI
    879..909     -  promoter       lac promoter: promoter for the E. coli lac operon
    924..945     -  protein_bind   CAP binding site: CAP binding activates transcription in the presence of cAMP. E. coli catabolite activator protein
    958..1050    -  CDS            lacI (fragment): lac repressor; lacI; The lac repressor binds to the lac operator to inhibit transcription in E. coli. This inhibition can be relieved by adding lactose or isopropyl-β-D-thiogalactopyranoside (IPTG).
   1233..1821    -  rep_origin     ori: high-copy-number ColE1/pMB1/pBR322/pUC origin of replication
   1992..2807    -  CDS            KanR: aminoglycoside phosphotransferase; aph(3')-Ia; confers resistance to kanamycin in bacteria or G418 (Geneticin®) in eukaryotes
   2808..2910    -  promoter       cat promoter: promoter of the E. coli cat gene encoding chloramphenicol acetyltransferase
   3005..35      +  CDS            rop (fragment) (across the origin): Rop protein, which maintains plasmids at low copy number; rop
>Addgene plasmid #225784 | pGLU_83 | addgene full sequence | sequence record 447024 | Addgene NGS Result
TCGCGCGTTTCGGTGATGACGGTGAAAACCTCTGACACATGCAGCTCCCGAGAACGGTCACAGCTTGTCT
GTAAGCGGATGCCGGGAGCAGACAAGCCCGTCAGGGCGCGTCAGCGGGTGTTGGCGGGTGTCGGGGCTGG
CTTAACTATGCGGCATCAGAGCAGATTGTACTGAGAGTGCACCAAATGCGGTGTGAAATACCGCACAGAT
GCGTAAGGAGAAAATACCGCATCAGGCGCCATTCGCCATTCAGGCTGCGCAACTGTTGGGAAGGGCGATC
GGTGCGGGCCTCATCGCTATTACGCCAGCTGGCGAAAGGGGGATGTGCTGCAAGGCGATTAAGTTGGGTA
ACGCCAGGGTTTTCCCAGTCACGACGTTGTAAAACGACGGCCAGTGCAACGCGATGACGATGGATAGCGA
TTCATCGATGAGCTGACCCGATCGCCGCCGCCGGAGGGTTGCGTTTAAGACGGGCGACAGATGTGACTCA
GGTCTCACGTATTGGGGACGTTGGTAAGCATGTTCCGCAGCCACACGCCGTGTGAAGCTGGGAACATCAA
GAGAGAACCAGTCGGTTCTCTCTTTTATGTATAGAAGAATGAGGTTAAGGAGAGGTCACAAACTAAACAA
CTCTTAAAAAGCTGACCTTTACTAATAATCGCCTTTGTTTTATAATGAAAACATTAACGAAATAATTTAT
TAAGGAGAGAATACTAAATGTGAGACCGGGATTCACATTGGATACGAGATCCGTAGATTGATAAGAGGAC
ACGGAATATCCCATCAGTTCTGGACCAGCGAGCTGTGCTGCGACTCGTGGCGTAATCATGGTCATAGCTG
TTTCCTGTGTGAAATTGTTATCCGCTCACAATTCCACACAACATACGAGCCGGAAGCATAAAGTGTAAAG
CCTGGGGTGCCTAATGAGTGAGCTAACTCACATTAATTGCGTTGCGCTCACTGCCCGCTTTCCAGTCGGG
AAACCTGTCGTGCCAGCTGCATTAATGAATCGGCCAACGCGCGGGGAGAGGCGGTTTGCGTATTGGGCGC
TCTTCCGCTTCCTCGCTCACTGACTCGCTGCGCTCGGTCGTTCGGCTGCGGCGAGCGGTATCAGCTCACT
CAAAGGCGGTAATACGGTTATCCACAGAATCAGGGGATAACGCAGGAAAGAACATGTGAGCAAAAGGCCA
GCAAAAGGCCAGGAACCGTAAAAAGGCCGCGTTGCTGGCGTTTTTCCATAGGCTCCGCCCCCCTGACGAG
CATCACAAAAATCGACGCTCAAGTCAGAGGTGGCGAAACCCGACAGGACTATAAAGATACCAGGCGTTTC
CCCCTGGAAGCTCCCTCGTGCGCTCTCCTGTTCCGACCCTGTCGCTTACCGGATACCTGTCCGCCTTTCT
CCCTTCGGGAAGCGTGGCGCTTTCTCATAGCTCACGCTGTAGGTATCTCAGTTCGGTGTAGGTCGTTCGC
TCCAAGCTGGGCTGTGTGCACGAACCCCCCGTTCAGCCCGACCGCTGCGCCTTATCCGGTAACTATCGTC
TTGAGTCCAACCCGGTAAGACACGACTTATCGCCACTGGCAGCAGCCACTGGTAACAGGATTAGCAGAGC
GAGGTATGTAGGCGGTGCTACAGAGTTCTTGAAGTGGTGGCCTAACTACGGCTACACTAGAAGAACAGTA
TTTGGTATCTGCGCTCTGCTGAAGCCAGTTACCTTCGGAAAAAGAGTTGGTAGCTCTTGATCCGGCAAAC
AAACCACCGCTGGTAGCGGTGGTTTTTTTGTTTGCAAGCAGCAGATTACGCGCAGAAAAAAAGGATCTCA
AGAAGATCCTTTGATCTTTTCTACGGGGTCTGACGCTCAGTGGAACGAAAACTCACGTTAAGGGATTTTG
GTCATGAGATTATCAAAAAGGATCTTCACCTAGATCCTTTTAAATTAAAAATGAAGTTTTAAATCAATCT
AAAGTATATATGAGTAAACTTGGTCTGACAGTTAGAAAAACTCATCGAGCATCAAGTGAAACTGCAATTT
ATTCATATCAGGATTATCAATACCATATTTTTGAAAAAGCCGTTTCTGTAATGAAGGAGAAAACTCACCG
AGGCAGTTCCATAGGATGGCAAGATCCTGGTATCGGTCTGCGATTCCGACTCGTCCAACATCAATACAAC
CTATTAATTTCCCCTCGTCAAAAATAAGGTTATCAAGTGAGAAATCACCATGAGTGACGACTGAATCCGG
TGAGAATGGCAAGAGTTTATGCATTTCTTTCCAGACTTGTTCAACAGGCCAGCCATTACGCTCGTCATCA
AAATCACTCGCACCAACCAAACCGTTATTCATTCGTGATTGCGCCTGAGCCAGACGAAATACGCGATCGC
CGTTAAAAGGACAATTACAAACAGGAATCGAATGCAACCGGCGCAGGAACACTGCCAGCGCATCAACAAT
ATTTTCACCTGAATCAGGATATTCTTCTAATACCTGGAATGCTGTTTTCCCTGGGATCGCAGTGGTGAGT
AACCATGCATCATCAGGAGTACGGATAAAATGCTTGATGGTCGGAAGAGGCATAAATTCCGTCAGCCAGT
TTAGCCTGACCATCTCATCTGTAACATCATTGGCAACGCTACCTTTGCCATGTTTCAGAAACAACTCTGG
CGCATCGGGCTTCCCATACAATCGATAGATTGTCGCACCTGATTGCCCGACATTATCGCGAGCCCATTTA
TACCCATATAAATCAGCATCCATGTTGGAATTTAATCGCGGCTTCAAGCAAGACGTTTCCCGTTGAATAT
GGCTCATTTTAGCTTCCTTAGCTCCTGAAAATCTCGATAACTCAAAAAATACGCCCGGTAGTGATCTTAT
TTCATTATGGTGAAAGTTGGAACCTCTTACGTGCCGATCACACATTTCCCCGAAAAGTGCCACCTGACGT
CTAAGAAACCATTATTATCATGACATTAACCTATAAAAATAGGCGTATCACGAGGCCCTTTTGTC
